Addgene plasmid #29497: pBacPAK8-His-VHL-Flag
Depositing lab: Joan Conaway & Ronald Conaway. Depositing organization: Stowers Institute for Medical Research. Publication: Activation of HIF1alpha ubiquitination by a reconstituted von Hippel-Lindau (VHL) tumor suppressor complex. Kamura T, Sato S, Iwai K, Czyzyk-Krzeska M, Conaway RC, Conaway JW. Proc Natl Acad Sci U S A. 2000 Sep 12. 97(19):10430-5. 10.1073/pnas.190332597 PubMed 10973499.
Backbone
  Vector backbone: pBacPAK8
  Backbone manufacturer: Clontech
  Backbone size w/o insert (bp): 5500
  Vector type: Insect Expression
Growth in bacteria
  Bacterial resistance: Ampicillin, 100 μg/mL
  Growth temperature: 37°C
  Growth strain: DH5alpha
  Copy number: High Copy
Gene/Insert
  Gene/Insert name: Von Hippel-Lindau (alt name: VHL)
  Species: H. sapiens (human)
  Entrez Gene: VHL (a.k.a. HRCA1, RCA1, VHL1, pVHL)
  Tag / fusion protein: His (N terminal on insert); Flag (C terminal on insert)
  Cloning method: Restriction Enzyme; 5′ cloning site don't know (unknown if destroyed); 3′ cloning site don't know (unknown if destroyed)
  Sequencing primers: 5′ Bac1 Primer; 3′ Bac2 Primer
Terms and licenses: Academic/Nonprofit Terms; Industry Terms: Not Available to Industry
How to cite: pBacPAK8-His-VHL-Flag was a gift from Joan Conaway & Ronald Conaway (Addgene plasmid # 29497 ; http://n2t.net/addgene:29497 ; RRID:Addgene_29497)
