[The description below was written by a language model from this plasmid's Addgene catalogue record.]
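Description:
pBacPAK8-His-VHL-Flag is an insect-cell expression construct built on the commercial pBacPAK8 backbone (about 5.5 kb without insert), a baculovirus transfer vector. Plasmids of this type are not expressed directly. They are co-introduced into insect cells with baculoviral DNA so that the expression cassette recombines into the viral genome, and the resulting recombinant baculovirus then drives protein production in infected cells. In bacteria the plasmid is maintained at high copy and selected with ampicillin. The record does not include a feature table, so the promoter, replication origin and flanking viral recombination sequences are not explicitly listed. pBacPAK8 is generally known to use the strong late polyhedrin promoter, but this is not stated here.

The insert is the human von Hippel-Lindau tumor suppressor gene (VHL, also called pVHL), carrying a His tag at the N terminus and a Flag epitope at the C terminus. The dual tagging allows metal-affinity purification through one end of the protein and anti-Flag immunopurification or detection through the other, which helps in recovering full-length protein and in isolating it together with binding partners. The insert was cloned by restriction enzymes, but the specific sites were not recorded, and the insert size is not given.

The associated publication concerns activation of HIF1alpha ubiquitination by a reconstituted VHL complex, so the plasmid's apparent purpose is to produce recombinant tagged VHL in insect cells for biochemical reconstitution and in vitro ubiquitination studies.
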