>Addgene plasmid #29497 | pBacPAK8-His-VHL-Flag | addgene partial sequence | sequence record 34900 | 29497 with polyhedrin-fwd (5' AAATGATAACCATCTCGC 3')
GTTTTCGTACAGTTTTGTAATAAAAAAACCTATAAATACGGATCCCTGCAGGCCTCGAGTTCGAATCTAG
AAATAATTTTGTTTAACTTTAAGAAGGAGATATACATATGCGGGGTTCTCATCATCATCATCATCATGGT
ATGGCTAGCATGCCCCGGAGGGCGGAGAACTGGGACGAGGCCGAGGTAGGCGCGGAGGAGGCAGGCGTCG
AAGAGTACGGCCCTGAAGAAGACGGCGGGGAGGAGTCGGGCGCCGAGGAGTCCGGCCCGGAAGAGTCCGG
CCCGGAGGAACTGGGCGCCGAGGAGGAGATGGAGGCCGGGCGGCCGCGGCCC
[423 nt withheld, positions 333-755]
CAGGAGCGCATTGCACATCAACGGATGGGGGATCCAGACTACAAGGACGATGATGACAAGTGAATTCCCG
GGCGGCCGCTTAATTAATTGATCCGGGTTATTAGTACATTTATTAAGCGCTAGATTCTGTGCGTTGTTGA
TTT
